Addgene plasmid #118886: pOCC177
Purpose: shuttle vector for baculovirus production, using FlashBac bacmid; for recombinant protein with N-terminal HIS6-MBP tag, cleavable with 3C, and C-terminal SNAP tag, cleavable with TEV
Depositing lab: Marc Bickle & PEPC MPI CBG. Depositing organization: Max Planck Institute of Molecular Cell Biology and Genetics. Publication: FlexiBAC: a versatile, open-source baculovirus vector system for protein expression, secretion, and proteolytic processing. Lemaitre RP, Bogdanova A, Borgonovo B, Woodruff JB, Drechsel DN. BMC Biotechnol. 2019 Mar 29;19(1):20. doi: 10.1186/s12896-019-0512-z. PubMed 30925874.
Backbone
  Vector backbone: pOET1
  Backbone size w/o insert (bp): 4900
  Vector type: Insect Expression
Growth in bacteria
  Bacterial resistance: Ampicillin, 100 μg/mL
  Growth temperature: 37°C
  Growth strain: DB3.1
  Copy number: High Copy
Gene/Insert
  Gene/Insert name: NcoI-HIS6-MBP-3C-NotI-ccdB-AscI-TEV-SNAP-stop-HindIII cassette
  Promoter: polH
  Tag / fusion protein: HIS6-MBP, cleavable with 3C protease (N terminal on backbone); SNAP tag, cleavable with TEV protease (C terminal on backbone)
  Cloning method: Restriction Enzyme; 5′ cloning site NotI (unknown if destroyed); 3′ cloning site AscI (unknown if destroyed)
Terms and licenses: Academic/Nonprofit Terms; Industry Terms: Not Available to Industry
How to cite: pOCC177 was a gift from Marc Bickle & PEPC MPI CBG (Addgene plasmid # 118886 ; http://n2t.net/addgene:118886 ; RRID:Addgene_118886)
