[The description below was written by a language model from this plasmid's Addgene catalogue record and pLannotate feature annotations shown in this document.]
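Description:
pOCC177 is a baculovirus transfer (shuttle) vector built on the pOET1 backbone and belonging to the FlexiBAC system. It is intended for generating recombinant baculovirus with a FlashBac-type bacmid and then expressing proteins in insect cells. In E. coli it replicates from a high-copy ColE1/pUC-type origin and is selected with ampicillin through the bla gene. Because the empty vector carries the toxin gene ccdB, it is maintained in the ccdB-tolerant strain DB3.1. The annotation also picks up small fragments of M13 ori, lacZα, lacI and RSF ori, plus a T7 promoter, which appear to be backbone remnants rather than functional parts of the design.

The expression cassette is driven by the very late AcMNPV polyhedrin (polH) promoter. It encodes a His6 tag and a cytosolic maltose-binding protein without a signal sequence, followed by a 3C protease site. Next comes a NotI–AscI-flanked ccdB stuffer, then a TEV protease site, a SNAP-tag and a stop codon. An SV40 polyadenylation signal and the polyhedrin 3′ UTR lie downstream. Replacing ccdB with a gene of interest by NotI/AscI cloning gives counter-selection against uncut parental vector in standard strains. The product is a fusion with a removable N-terminal His6-MBP module for affinity purification and solubility. It also has a removable C-terminal SNAP-tag for covalent labelling with benzylguanine substrates.

The LEF-2 and ORF603 sequences upstream of the cassette are baculoviral flanking regions, which in vectors of this type provide homology for recombination into the viral genome. No downstream homology arm is annotated in the feature tables. The depositor and sequencing-derived records (7,144 and 7,143 nt) carry identical annotations and differ by a single nucleotide.
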