Features (pLannotate 1.2.2; 18 found; start..end, strand, type, name):
     79..170     +  promoter       polyhedrin promoter: polh from Autographa californica; promoter for the baculovirus polyhedrin gene
    230..247     +  CDS            7xHis (fragment): 6xHis affinity tag
    260..1360    +  CDS            MBP: maltose binding protein from E. coli; malE (mutated); This version of the gene does not encode a signal sequence, so MBP will remain in the cytosol.
   1547..1849    +  CDS            ccdB: CCDB_ECOLI - Also known as G, letB, letD. Experimental evidence at protein level: Swiss-Prot protein existence level 1. Toxic component of a type II toxin-antitoxin (TA) system, functioning in plasmid maintainence. Responsible for the post- segregational killing (PSK) of plasmid-free cells, also referred to as a plasmid addiction system. Half-life of over 2 hours. Cell killing by CcdB is accompanied by filamentation, defects in chromosome and plasmid segregation, defects in cell division, formation of anucleate cells, decreased DNA synthesis and plasmid loss. Interferes with the activity of DN
   1929..2474    +  CDS            SNAP-tag®: human O6-alkylguanine-DNA-alkyltransferase variant that forms covalent bonds with benzylguanine derivatives fast-reacting variant, optimized for mammalian expression
   2504..2587    +  CDS            large T antigen (fragment): large T antigen from SV40 (simian virus 40)
   2610..2744    +  polyA_signal   SV40 poly(A) signal: SV40 polyadenylation signal
   2817..3189    +  3'UTR          polyhedrin 3' UTR: 3' UTR from the Autographa californica nucleopolyhedrovirus polyhedrin gene (Suzuki et al., 2006)
   3449..3496    -  CDS            lacI (fragment): lac repressor; lacI; The lac repressor binds to the lac operator to inhibit transcription in E. coli. This inhibition can be relieved by adding lactose or isopropyl-β-D-thiogalactopyranoside (IPTG).
   3533..3573    -  rep_origin     RSF ori (fragment): Plasmids containing the RSF 1030 origin of replication can be propagated in E. coli cells that contain additional plasmids with compatible origins.
   3651..4239    -  rep_origin     ori: high-copy-number ColE1/pMB1/pBR322/pUC origin of replication
   4410..5270    -  CDS            AmpR: β-lactamase; bla; confers resistance to ampicillin, carbenicillin, and related antibiotics
   5272..5376    -  promoter       AmpR promoter: bla
   5402..5533    -  rep_origin     M13 ori (fragment): M13 bacteriophage origin of replication; arrow indicates direction of (+) strand synthesis
   5554..5710    -  CDS            lacZα (fragment): LacZα fragment of β-galactosidase; lacZ fragment
   5719..5737    +  promoter       T7 promoter: promoter for bacteriophage T7 RNA polymerase
   5840..6469    +  CDS            LEF-2: LEF2_NPVAC - Experimental evidence at protein level: Swiss-Prot protein existence level 1. Plays an essential role in viral DNA replication. Does not seem to participate in the initiation step but is rather important for the amplification of DNA. Also required for expression from the vp39 and polh promoters. From Autographa californica nuclear polyhedrosis virus (AcMNPV).
   6510..7115    +  CDS            ORF603: baculovirus ORF603 protein
>Addgene plasmid #118886 | pOCC177 | depositor full sequence | sequence record 224676 | Full Sequence
AGCTGCCACCATTTTGTTCGCCCAGGACTCTAGCTATAGTTCTAGTGGTTGGCTACGTATACTCCGGAAT
ATTAATAGATCATGGAGATAATTAAAATGATAACCATCTCGCAAATAAATAAGTATTTTACTGTTTTCGT
AACAGTTTTGTAATAAAAAAACCTATAAATATTCCGGATTATTCATACCGTCCCACCATCGGGCGCGGAT
CGCCACCATGGGCAGCAGCCATCACCATCACCATCACAGCAGCGGCAGAATGAAAATCGAAGAAGGTAAA
CTGGTAATCTGGATTAACGGCGATAAAGGCTATAACGGTCTCGCTGAAGTCGGTAAGAAATTCGAGAAAG
ATACCGGAATTAAAGTCACCGTTGAGCATCCGGATAAACTGGAAGAGAAATTCCCACAGGTTGCGGCAAC
TGGCGATGGCCCTGACATTATCTTCTGGGCACACGACCGCTTTGGTGGCTACGCTCAATCTGGCCTGTTG
GCTGAAATCACCCCGGACAAAGCGTTCCAGGACAAGCTGTATCCGTTTACCTGGGATGCCGTACGTTACA
ACGGCAAGCTGATTGCTTACCCGATCGCTGTTGAAGCGTTATCGCTGATTTATAACAAAGATCTGCTGCC
GAACCCGCCAAAAACCTGGGAAGAGATCCCGGCGCTGGATAAAGAACTGAAAGCGAAAGGTAAGAGCGCG
CTGATGTTCAACCTGCAAGAACCGTACTTCACCTGGCCGCTGATTGCTGCTGACGGGGGTTATGCGTTCA
AGTATGAAAACGGCAAGTACGACATTAAAGACGTGGGCGTGGATAACGCTGGCGCGAAAGCGGGTCTGAC
CTTCCTGGTTGACCTGATTAAAAACAAACACATGAATGCAGACACCGATTACTCCATCGCAGAAGCTGCC
TTTAATAAAGGCGAAACAGCGATGACCATCAACGGCCCGTGGGCATGGTCCAACATCGACACCAGCAAAG
TGAATTATGGTGTAACGGTACTGCCGACCTTCAAGGGTCAACCATCCAAACCGTTCGTTGGCGTGCTGAG
CGCAGGTATTAACGCCGCCAGTCCGAACAAAGAGCTGGCAAAAGAGTTCCTCGAAAACTATCTGCTGACT
GATGAAGGTCTGGAAGCGGTTAATAAAGACAAACCGCTGGGTGCCGTAGCGCTGAAGTCTTACGAGGAAG
AGTTGGTGAAAGATCCGCGTATTGCCGCCACTATGGAAAACGCCCAGAAAGGTGAAATCATGCCGAACAT
CCCGCAGATGTCCGCTTTCTGGTATGCCGTGCGTACTGCGGTGATCAACGCCGCCAGCGGTCGTCAGACT
GTCGATGAAGCCCTGAAAGACGCGCAGACTAATTCGAGCTCGAACAACAACAACAATAACAATAACAACA
ACAGCAGCGGCAGACTGGAAGTTCTGTTCCAGGGGCCGGCGGCCGCAAGCGCTATGGCCACAACCTGTTA
CATTGCACAAGATAAAAATATATCATCACGAACAGTAAAACTGTCTGCTTACATAAACAGTAATACAAGG
GGTGTTATGCAGTTTAAGGTTTACACCTATAAAAGAGAGAGCCGTTATCGTCTGTTTGTGGATGTACAGA
GTGATATTATTGACACGCCCGGGCGACGGATGGTGATCCCCCTGGCCAGTGCCCGTCTGCTGTCAGATAA
AGTCTCCCGTGAACTTTACCCGGTGGTGCATATCGGGGATGAAAGCTGGCGCATGATGACCACCGATATG
GCCAGTGTGCCGGTCTCCGTTATCGGGGAAGAAGTGGCTGATCTCAGCCACCGCGAAAATGACATCAAAA
ACGCCATTAACCTGATGTTCTGGGGAATATAAATGTCAGGCTCCCTTATACACAGCCAGTGGCGCGCCGG
GATCCAGCAGCGGCAGAGAAAACTTGTATTTCCAGGGCATGGACAAAGACTGCGAAATGAAGCGCACCAC
CCTGGATAGCCCTCTGGGCAAGCTGGAACTGTCTGGGTGCGAACAGGGCCTGCACCGTATCATCTTCCTG
GGCAAAGGAACATCTGCCGCCGACGCCGTGGAAGTGCCTGCCCCAGCCGCCGTGCTGGGCGGACCAGAGC
CACTGATGCAGGCCACCGCCTGGCTCAACGCCTACTTTCACCAGCCTGAGGCCATCGAGGAGTTCCCTGT
GCCAGCCCTGCACCACCCAGTGTTCCAGCAGGAGAGCTTTACCCGCCAGGTGCTGTGGAAACTGCTGAAA
GTGGTGAAGTTCGGAGAGGTCATCAGCTACAGCCACCTGGCCGCCCTGGCCGGCAATCCCGCCGCCACCG
CCGCCGTGAAAACCGCCCTGAGCGGAAATCCCGTGCCCATTCTGATCCCCTGCCACCGGGTGGTGCAGGG
CGACCTGGACGTGGGGGGCTACGAGGGCGGGCTCGCCGTGAAAGAGTGGCTGCTGGCCCACGAGGGCCAC
AGACTGGGCAAGCCTGGGCTGGGTTAATAGAAGCTTGTCGAGAAGTACTAGAGGATCATAATCAGCCATA
CCACATTTGTAGAGGTTTTACTTGCTTTAAAAAACCTCCCACACCTCCCCCTGAACCTGAAACATAAAAT
GAATGCAATTGTTGTTGTTAACTTGTTTATTGCAGCTTATAATGGTTACAAATAAAGCAATAGCATCACA
AATTTCACAAATAAAGCATTTTTTTCACTGCATTCTAGTTGTGGTTTGTCCAAACTCATCAATGTATCTT
ATCATGTCTGGATCTGATCACTGCTTGAGCCTAGGAGATCCGAACCAGATAAGTGAAAGCCTGCATCCGC
AGATCTTAATTAATAAAACACGATACATTGTTATTAGTACATTTATTAAGCGCTAGATTCTGTGCGTTGT
TGATTTACAGACAATTGTTGTACGTATTTTAATAATTCATTAAATTTATAATCTTTAGGGTGGTATGTTA
GAGCGAAAATCAAATGATTTTCAGCGTCTTTATATCTGAATTTAAATATTAAATCCTCAATAGATTTGTA
AAATAGGTTTCGATTAGTTTCAAACAAGGGTTGTTTTTCCGAACCGATGGCTGGACTATCTAATGGATTT
TCGCTCAACGCCACAAAACTTGCCAAATCTTGTAGCAGCAATCTAGCTTTGTCGATATTCGTTTGTGTTT
TGTTTTGTAATAAAGGTTCGACGTCGTTCAAAATATTATGCGCTTTTGTATTTCTTTCATCACTGTCGTT
AGTGTACAATTGACTCGACGTAAACACGTTAAATAACGCTTGGACATATTTAACATCGGGCGTGTTAGCT
TTATTAGGCCGATTATCGTCGTCGTCCCAACCCTCGTCGTTAGAAGTTGCTTCCGAAGACGATTTTGCCA
TAGCCACACGACGCCTATTAATTGTGTCGGCTAACACGTCCGCGATCAAATTTGTAGTTGAGCTTTTTGG
GCCTCATGGGCCTTCCGCTCACTGCCCGCTTTCCAGTCGGGAAACCTGTCGTGCCAGCTGCATTAACATG
GTCATAGCTGTTTCCTTGCGTATTGGGCGCTCTCCGCTTCCTCGCTCACTGACTCGCTGCGCTCGGTCGT
TCGGGTAAAGCCTGGGGTGCCTAATGAGCAAAAGGCCAGCAAAAGGCCAGGAACCGTAAAAAGGCCGCGT
TGCTGGCGTTTTTCCATAGGCTCCGCCCCCCTGACGAGCATCACAAAAATCGACGCTCAAGTCAGAGGTG
GCGAAACCCGACAGGACTATAAAGATACCAGGCGTTTCCCCCTGGAAGCTCCCTCGTGCGCTCTCCTGTT
CCGACCCTGCCGCTTACCGGATACCTGTCCGCCTTTCTCCCTTCGGGAAGCGTGGCGCTTTCTCATAGCT
CACGCTGTAGGTATCTCAGTTCGGTGTAGGTCGTTCGCTCCAAGCTGGGCTGTGTGCACGAACCCCCCGT
TCAGCCCGACCGCTGCGCCTTATCCGGTAACTATCGTCTTGAGTCCAACCCGGTAAGACACGACTTATCG
CCACTGGCAGCAGCCACTGGTAACAGGATTAGCAGAGCGAGGTATGTAGGCGGTGCTACAGAGTTCTTGA
AGTGGTGGCCTAACTACGGCTACACTAGAAGAACAGTATTTGGTATCTGCGCTCTGCTGAAGCCAGTTAC
CTTCGGAAAAAGAGTTGGTAGCTCTTGATCCGGCAAACAAACCACCGCTGGTAGCGGTGGTTTTTTTGTT
TGCAAGCAGCAGATTACGCGCAGAAAAAAAGGATCTCAAGAAGATCCTTTGATCTTTTCTACGGGGTCTG
ACGCTCAGTGGAACGAAAACTCACGTTAAGGGATTTTGGTCATGAGATTATCAAAAAGGATCTTCACCTA
GATCCTTTTAAATTAAAAATGAAGTTTTAAATCAATCTAAAGTATATATGAGTAAACTTGGTCTGACAGT
TACCAATGCTTAATCAGTGAGGCACCTATCTCAGCGATCTGTCTATTTCGTTCATCCATAGTTGCCTGAC
TCCCCGTCGTGTAGATAACTACGATACGGGAGGGCTTACCATCTGGCCCCAGTGCTGCAATGATACCGCG
AGACCCACGCTCACCGGCTCCAGATTTATCAGCAATAAACCAGCCAGCCGGAAGGGCCGAGCGCAGAAGT
GGTCCTGCAACTTTATCCGCCTCCATCCAGTCTATTAATTGTTGCCGGGAAGCTAGAGTAAGTAGTTCGC
CAGTTAATAGTTTGCGCAACGTTGTTGCCATTGCTGCAGGCATCGTGGTGTCACGCTCGTCGTTTGGTAT
GGCTTCATTCAGCTCCGGTTCCCAACGATCAAGGCGAGTTACATGATCCCCCATGTTGTGCAAAAAAGCG
GTTAGCTCCTTCGGTCCTCCGATCGTTGTCAGAAGTAAGTTGGCCGCAGTGTTATCACTCATGGTTATGG
CAGCACTGCATAATTCTCTTACTGTCATGCCATCCGTAAGATGCTTTTCTGTGACTGGTGAGTACTCAAC
CAAGTCATTCTGAGAATAGTGTATGCGGCGACCGAGTTGCTCTTGCCCGGCGTCAACACGGGATAATACC
GCGCCACATAGCAGAACTTTAAAAGTGCTCATCATTGGAAAACGTTCTTCGGGGCGAAAACTCTCAAGGA
TCTTACCGCTGTTGAGATCCAGTTCGATGTAACCCACTCGTGCACCCAACTGATCTTCAGCATCTTTTAC
TTTCACCAGCGTTTCTGGGTGAGCAAAAACAGGAAGGCAAAATGCCGCAAAAAAGGGAATAAGGGCGACA
CGGAAATGTTGAATACTCATTACTCTTCCTTTTTCAATATTATTGAAGCATTTATCAGGGTTATTGTCTC
ATGAGCGGATACATATTTGAATGTATTTAGAAAAATAAACAAATAGGGGTTCCGCGCACATTTCCCCGAA
AAGTGCCACCTAAATTGTAAGCGTTAATATTTTGTTAAAATTCGCGTTAAATTTTTGTTAAATCAGCTCA
TTTTTTAACCAATAGGCCGAAATCGGCAAAATCCCTTATAAATCAAAAGAATAGACCGAGATAGGGTTGA
GTGGCCGCTACAGGGCGCTCCCATTCGCCATTCAGGCTGCGCAACTGTTGGGAAGGGCGTTTCGGTGCGG
GCCTCTTCGCTATTACGCCAGCTGGCGAAAGGGGGATGTGCTGCAAGGCGATTAAGTTGGGTAACGCCAG
GGTTTTCCCAGTCACGACGTTGTAAAACGACGGCCAGTGAGCGCGACGTAATACGACTCACTATAGGGCG
AATTGGCGGAAGGCCGTCAAGGCCGTGACGTTAAAACTATTAAGCCATCCAATCGACCGTTAGTCGAATC
AGGACCGCTGGTGCGAGAAGCCGCGAAGTATGGCGAATGCATCGTATAACGTGTGGAGTCCGCTCATTAG
AGCGTCATGTTTAGACAAGAAAGCTACATATTTAATTGATCCCGATGATTTTATTGATAAATTGACCCTA
ACTCCATACACGGTATTCTACAATGGCGGGGTTTTGGTCAAAATTTCCGGACTGCGATTGTACATGCTGT
TAACGGCTCCGCCCACTATTAATGAAATTAAAAATTCCAATTTTAAAAAACGCAGCAAGAGAAACATTTG
TATGAAAGAATGCGTAGAAGGAAAGAAAAATGTCGTGGACATGCTGAACAACAAGATTAATATGCCTCCG
TGTATAAAAAAAATATTGAACGATTTGAAAGAAAACAATGTACCGCGCGGCGGTATGTACAGGAAGAGGT
TTATACTAAACTGTTACATTGCAAACGTGGTTTCGTGTGCCAAGTGTGAAAACCGATGTTTAATCAAGGC
TCTGACGCATTTCTACAACCACGACTCCAAGTGTGTGGGTGAAGTCATGCATCTTTTAATCAAATCCCAA
GATGTGTATAAACCACCAAACTGCCAAAAAATGAAAACTGTGGACAAGCTCTGTCCGTTTGCTGGCAACT
GCAAGGGTCTCAATCCTATTTGTAATTATTGAATAATAAAACAATTATAAATGCTAAATTTGTTTTTTAT
TAACGATACAAACCAAACGCAACAAGAACATTTGTAGTATTATCTATAATTGAAAACGCGTAGTTATAAT
CGCTGAGGTAATATTTAAAATCATTTTCAAATGATTCACAGTTAATTTGCGACAATATAATTTTATTTTC
ACATAAACTAGACGCCTTGTCGTCTTCTTCTTCGTATTCCTTCTCTTTTTCATTTTTCTCCTCATAAAAA
TTAACATAGTTATTATCGTATCCATATATGTATCTATCGTATAGAGTAAATTTTTTGTTGTCATAAATAT
ATATGTCTTTTTTAATGGGGTGTATAGTACCGCTGCGCATAGTTTTTCTGTAATTTACAACAGTGCTATT
TTCTGGTAGTTCTTCGGAGTGTGTTGCTTTAATTATTAAATTTATATAATCAATGAATTTGGGATCGTCG
GTTTTGTACAATATGTTGCCGGCATAGTACGCAGCTTCTTCTAGTTCAATTACACCATTTTTTAGCAGCA
CCGGATTAACATAACTTTCCAAAATGTTGTACGAACCGTTAAACAAAAACAGTTCACCTCCCTTTTCTAT
ACTATTGTCTGCGAGCAGTTGTTTGTTGTTAAAAATAACAGCCATTGTAATGAGACGCACAAACTAATAT
CACA
