Features (pLannotate 1.2.2; 18 found; start..end, strand, type, name):
     79..170     +  promoter       polyhedrin promoter: polh from Autographa californica; promoter for the baculovirus polyhedrin gene
    230..247     +  CDS            7xHis (fragment): 6xHis affinity tag
    260..1360    +  CDS            MBP: maltose binding protein from E. coli; malE (mutated); This version of the gene does not encode a signal sequence, so MBP will remain in the cytosol.
   1547..1849    +  CDS            ccdB: CCDB_ECOLI - Also known as G, letB, letD. Experimental evidence at protein level: Swiss-Prot protein existence level 1. Toxic component of a type II toxin-antitoxin (TA) system, functioning in plasmid maintainence. Responsible for the post- segregational killing (PSK) of plasmid-free cells, also referred to as a plasmid addiction system. Half-life of over 2 hours. Cell killing by CcdB is accompanied by filamentation, defects in chromosome and plasmid segregation, defects in cell division, formation of anucleate cells, decreased DNA synthesis and plasmid loss. Interferes with the activity of DN
   1929..2474    +  CDS            SNAP-tag®: human O6-alkylguanine-DNA-alkyltransferase variant that forms covalent bonds with benzylguanine derivatives fast-reacting variant, optimized for mammalian expression
   2504..2587    +  CDS            large T antigen (fragment): large T antigen from SV40 (simian virus 40)
   2610..2744    +  polyA_signal   SV40 poly(A) signal: SV40 polyadenylation signal
   2817..3189    +  3'UTR          polyhedrin 3' UTR: 3' UTR from the Autographa californica nucleopolyhedrovirus polyhedrin gene (Suzuki et al., 2006)
   3449..3496    -  CDS            lacI (fragment): lac repressor; lacI; The lac repressor binds to the lac operator to inhibit transcription in E. coli. This inhibition can be relieved by adding lactose or isopropyl-β-D-thiogalactopyranoside (IPTG).
   3533..3573    -  rep_origin     RSF ori (fragment): Plasmids containing the RSF 1030 origin of replication can be propagated in E. coli cells that contain additional plasmids with compatible origins.
   3651..4239    -  rep_origin     ori: high-copy-number ColE1/pMB1/pBR322/pUC origin of replication
   4410..5270    -  CDS            AmpR: β-lactamase; bla; confers resistance to ampicillin, carbenicillin, and related antibiotics
   5271..5375    -  promoter       AmpR promoter: bla
   5401..5532    -  rep_origin     M13 ori (fragment): M13 bacteriophage origin of replication; arrow indicates direction of (+) strand synthesis
   5553..5709    -  CDS            lacZα (fragment): LacZα fragment of β-galactosidase; lacZ fragment
   5718..5736    +  promoter       T7 promoter: promoter for bacteriophage T7 RNA polymerase
   5839..6468    +  CDS            LEF-2: LEF2_NPVAC - Experimental evidence at protein level: Swiss-Prot protein existence level 1. Plays an essential role in viral DNA replication. Does not seem to participate in the initiation step but is rather important for the amplification of DNA. Also required for expression from the vp39 and polh promoters. From Autographa californica nuclear polyhedrosis virus (AcMNPV).
   6509..7114    +  CDS            ORF603: baculovirus ORF603 protein
>Addgene plasmid #118886 | pOCC177 | addgene full sequence | sequence record 232379 | Addgene NGS Result
AGCTGCCACCATTTTGTTCGCCCAGGACTCTAGCTATAGTTCTAGTGGTTGGCTACGTATACTCCGGAAT
ATTAATAGATCATGGAGATAATTAAAATGATAACCATCTCGCAAATAAATAAGTATTTTACTGTTTTCGT
AACAGTTTTGTAATAAAAAAACCTATAAATATTCCGGATTATTCATACCGTCCCACCATCGGGCGCGGAT
CGCCACCATGGGCAGCAGCCATCACCATCACCATCACAGCAGCGGCAGAATGAAAATCGAAGAAGGTAAA
CTGGTAATCTGGATTAACGGCGATAAAGGCTATAACGGTCTCGCTGAAGTCGGTAAGAAATTCGAGAAAG
ATACCGGAATTAAAGTCACCGTTGAGCATCCGGATAAACTGGAAGAGAAATTCCCACAGGTTGCGGCAAC
TGGCGATGGCCCTGACATTATCTTCTGGGCACACGACCGCTTTGGTGGCTACGCTCAATCTGGCCTGTTG
GCTGAAATCACCCCGGACAAAGCGTTCCAGGACAAGCTGTATCCGTTTACCTGGGATGCCGTACGTTACA
ACGGCAAGCTGATTGCTTACCCGATCGCTGTTGAAGCGTTATCGCTGATTTATAACAAAGATCTGCTGCC
GAACCCGCCAAAAACCTGGGAAGAGATCCCGGCGCTGGATAAAGAACTGAAAGCGAAAGGTAAGAGCGCG
CTGATGTTCAACCTGCAAGAACCGTACTTCACCTGGCCGCTGATTGCTGCTGACGGGGGTTATGCGTTCA
AGTATGAAAACGGCAAGTACGACATTAAAGACGTGGGCGTGGATAACGCTGGCGCGAAAGCGGGTCTGAC
CTTCCTGGTTGACCTGATTAAAAACAAACACATGAATGCAGACACCGATTACTCCATCGCAGAAGCTGCC
TTTAATAAAGGCGAAACAGCGATGACCATCAACGGCCCGTGGGCATGGTCCAACATCGACACCAGCAAAG
TGAATTATGGTGTAACGGTACTGCCGACCTTCAAGGGTCAACCATCCAAACCGTTCGTTGGCGTGCTGAG
CGCAGGTATTAACGCCGCCAGTCCGAACAAAGAGCTGGCAAAAGAGTTCCTCGAAAACTATCTGCTGACT
GATGAAGGTCTGGAAGCGGTTAATAAAGACAAACCGCTGGGTGCCGTAGCGCTGAAGTCTTACGAGGAAG
AGTTGGTGAAAGATCCGCGTATTGCCGCCACTATGGAAAACGCCCAGAAAGGTGAAATCATGCCGAACAT
CCCGCAGATGTCCGCTTTCTGGTATGCCGTGCGTACTGCGGTGATCAACGCCGCCAGCGGTCGTCAGACT
GTCGATGAAGCCCTGAAAGACGCGCAGACTAATTCGAGCTCGAACAACAACAACAATAACAATAACAACA
ACAGCAGCGGCAGACTGGAAGTTCTGTTCCAGGGGCCGGCGGCCGCAAGCGCTATGGCCACAACCTGTTA
CATTGCACAAGATAAAAATATATCATCACGAACAGTAAAACTGTCTGCTTACATAAACAGTAATACAAGG
GGTGTTATGCAGTTTAAGGTTTACACCTATAAAAGAGAGAGCCGTTATCGTCTGTTTGTGGATGTACAGA
GTGATATTATTGACACGCCCGGGCGACGGATGGTGATCCCCCTGGCCAGTGCCCGTCTGCTGTCAGATAA
AGTCTCCCGTGAACTTTACCCGGTGGTGCATATCGGGGATGAAAGCTGGCGCATGATGACCACCGATATG
GCCAGTGTGCCGGTCTCCGTTATCGGGGAAGAAGTGGCTGATCTCAGCCACCGCGAAAATGACATCAAAA
ACGCCATTAACCTGATGTTCTGGGGAATATAAATGTCAGGCTCCCTTATACACAGCCAGTGGCGCGCCGG
GATCCAGCAGCGGCAGAGAAAACTTGTATTTCCAGGGCATGGACAAAGACTGCGAAATGAAGCGCACCAC
CCTGGATAGCCCTCTGGGCAAGCTGGAACTGTCTGGGTGCGAACAGGGCCTGCACCGTATCATCTTCCTG
GGCAAAGGAACATCTGCCGCCGACGCCGTGGAAGTGCCTGCCCCAGCCGCCGTGCTGGGCGGACCAGAGC
CACTGATGCAGGCCACCGCCTGGCTCAACGCCTACTTTCACCAGCCTGAGGCCATCGAGGAGTTCCCTGT
GCCAGCCCTGCACCACCCAGTGTTCCAGCAGGAGAGCTTTACCCGCCAGGTGCTGTGGAAACTGCTGAAA
GTGGTGAAGTTCGGAGAGGTCATCAGCTACAGCCACCTGGCCGCCCTGGCCGGCAATCCCGCCGCCACCG
CCGCCGTGAAAACCGCCCTGAGCGGAAATCCCGTGCCCATTCTGATCCCCTGCCACCGGGTGGTGCAGGG
CGACCTGGACGTGGGGGGCTACGAGGGCGGGCTCGCCGTGAAAGAGTGGCTGCTGGCCCACGAGGGCCAC
AGACTGGGCAAGCCTGGGCTGGGTTAATAGAAGCTTGTCGAGAAGTACTAGAGGATCATAATCAGCCATA
CCACATTTGTAGAGGTTTTACTTGCTTTAAAAAACCTCCCACACCTCCCCCTGAACCTGAAACATAAAAT
GAATGCAATTGTTGTTGTTAACTTGTTTATTGCAGCTTATAATGGTTACAAATAAAGCAATAGCATCACA
AATTTCACAAATAAAGCATTTTTTTCACTGCATTCTAGTTGTGGTTTGTCCAAACTCATCAATGTATCTT
ATCATGTCTGGATCTGATCACTGCTTGAGCCTAGGAGATCCGAACCAGATAAGTGAAAGCCTGCATCCGC
AGATCTTAATTAATAAAACACGATACATTGTTATTAGTACATTTATTAAGCGCTAGATTCTGTGCGTTGT
TGATTTACAGACAATTGTTGTACGTATTTTAATAATTCATTAAATTTATAATCTTTAGGGTGGTATGTTA
GAGCGAAAATCAAATGATTTTCAGCGTCTTTATATCTGAATTTAAATATTAAATCCTCAATAGATTTGTA
AAATAGGTTTCGATTAGTTTCAAACAAGGGTTGTTTTTCCGAACCGATGGCTGGACTATCTAATGGATTT
TCGCTCAACGCCACAAAACTTGCCAAATCTTGTAGCAGCAATCTAGCTTTGTCGATATTCGTTTGTGTTT
TGTTTTGTAATAAAGGTTCGACGTCGTTCAAAATATTATGCGCTTTTGTATTTCTTTCATCACTGTCGTT
AGTGTACAATTGACTCGACGTAAACACGTTAAATAACGCTTGGACATATTTAACATCGGGCGTGTTAGCT
TTATTAGGCCGATTATCGTCGTCGTCCCAACCCTCGTCGTTAGAAGTTGCTTCCGAAGACGATTTTGCCA
TAGCCACACGACGCCTATTAATTGTGTCGGCTAACACGTCCGCGATCAAATTTGTAGTTGAGCTTTTTGG
GCCTCATGGGCCTTCCGCTCACTGCCCGCTTTCCAGTCGGGAAACCTGTCGTGCCAGCTGCATTAACATG
GTCATAGCTGTTTCCTTGCGTATTGGGCGCTCTCCGCTTCCTCGCTCACTGACTCGCTGCGCTCGGTCGT
TCGGGTAAAGCCTGGGGTGCCTAATGAGCAAAAGGCCAGCAAAAGGCCAGGAACCGTAAAAAGGCCGCGT
TGCTGGCGTTTTTCCATAGGCTCCGCCCCCCTGACGAGCATCACAAAAATCGACGCTCAAGTCAGAGGTG
GCGAAACCCGACAGGACTATAAAGATACCAGGCGTTTCCCCCTGGAAGCTCCCTCGTGCGCTCTCCTGTT
CCGACCCTGCCGCTTACCGGATACCTGTCCGCCTTTCTCCCTTCGGGAAGCGTGGCGCTTTCTCATAGCT
CACGCTGTAGGTATCTCAGTTCGGTGTAGGTCGTTCGCTCCAAGCTGGGCTGTGTGCACGAACCCCCCGT
TCAGCCCGACCGCTGCGCCTTATCCGGTAACTATCGTCTTGAGTCCAACCCGGTAAGACACGACTTATCG
CCACTGGCAGCAGCCACTGGTAACAGGATTAGCAGAGCGAGGTATGTAGGCGGTGCTACAGAGTTCTTGA
AGTGGTGGCCTAACTACGGCTACACTAGAAGAACAGTATTTGGTATCTGCGCTCTGCTGAAGCCAGTTAC
CTTCGGAAAAAGAGTTGGTAGCTCTTGATCCGGCAAACAAACCACCGCTGGTAGCGGTGGTTTTTTTGTT
TGCAAGCAGCAGATTACGCGCAGAAAAAAAGGATCTCAAGAAGATCCTTTGATCTTTTCTACGGGGTCTG
ACGCTCAGTGGAACGAAAACTCACGTTAAGGGATTTTGGTCATGAGATTATCAAAAAGGATCTTCACCTA
GATCCTTTTAAATTAAAAATGAAGTTTTAAATCAATCTAAAGTATATATGAGTAAACTTGGTCTGACAGT
TACCAATGCTTAATCAGTGAGGCACCTATCTCAGCGATCTGTCTATTTCGTTCATCCATAGTTGCCTGAC
TCCCCGTCGTGTAGATAACTACGATACGGGAGGGCTTACCATCTGGCCCCAGTGCTGCAATGATACCGCG
AGAACCACGCTCACCGGCTCCAGATTTATCAGCAATAAACCAGCCAGCCGGAAGGGCCGAGCGCAGAAGT
GGTCCTGCAACTTTATCCGCCTCCATCCAGTCTATTAATTGTTGCCGGGAAGCTAGAGTAAGTAGTTCGC
CAGTTAATAGTTTGCGCAACGTTGTTGCCATTGCTACAGGCATCGTGGTGTCACGCTCGTCGTTTGGTAT
GGCTTCATTCAGCTCCGGTTCCCAACGATCAAGGCGAGTTACATGATCCCCCATGTTGTGCAAAAAAGCG
GTTAGCTCCTTCGGTCCTCCGATCGTTGTCAGAAGTAAGTTGGCCGCAGTGTTATCACTCATGGTTATGG
CAGCACTGCATAATTCTCTTACTGTCATGCCATCCGTAAGATGCTTTTCTGTGACTGGTGAGTACTCAAC
CAAGTCATTCTGAGAATAGTGTATGCGGCGACCGAGTTGCTCTTGCCCGGCGTCAATACGGGATAATACC
GCGCCACATAGCAGAACTTTAAAAGTGCTCATCATTGGAAAACGTTCTTCGGGGCGAAAACTCTCAAGGA
TCTTACCGCTGTTGAGATCCAGTTCGATGTAACCCACTCGTGCACCCAACTGATCTTCAGCATCTTTTAC
TTTCACCAGCGTTTCTGGGTGAGCAAAAACAGGAAGGCAAAATGCCGCAAAAAAGGGAATAAGGGCGACA
CGGAAATGTTGAATACTCATACTCTTCCTTTTTCAATATTATTGAAGCATTTATCAGGGTTATTGTCTCA
TGAGCGGATACATATTTGAATGTATTTAGAAAAATAAACAAATAGGGGTTCCGCGCACATTTCCCCGAAA
AGTGCCACCTAAATTGTAAGCGTTAATATTTTGTTAAAATTCGCGTTAAATTTTTGTTAAATCAGCTCAT
TTTTTAACCAATAGGCCGAAATCGGCAAAATCCCTTATAAATCAAAAGAATAGACCGAGATAGGGTTGAG
TGGCCGCTACAGGGCGCTCCCATTCGCCATTCAGGCTGCGCAACTGTTGGGAAGGGCGTTTCGGTGCGGG
CCTCTTCGCTATTACGCCAGCTGGCGAAAGGGGGATGTGCTGCAAGGCGATTAAGTTGGGTAACGCCAGG
GTTTTCCCAGTCACGACGTTGTAAAACGACGGCCAGTGAGCGCGACGTAATACGACTCACTATAGGGCGA
ATTGGCGGAAGGCCGTCAAGGCCGTGACGTTAAAACTATTAAGCCATCCAATCGACCGTTAGTCGAATCA
GGACCGCTGGTGCGAGAAGCCGCGAAGTATGGCGAATGCATCGTATAACGTGTGGAGTCCGCTCATTAGA
GCGTCATGTTTAGACAAGAAAGCTACATATTTAATTGATCCCGATGATTTTATTGATAAATTGACCCTAA
CTCCATACACGGTATTCTACAATGGCGGGGTTTTGGTCAAAATTTCCGGACTGCGATTGTACATGCTGTT
AACGGCTCCGCCCACTATTAATGAAATTAAAAATTCCAATTTTAAAAAACGCAGCAAGAGAAACATTTGT
ATGAAAGAATGCGTAGAAGGAAAGAAAAATGTCGTGGACATGCTGAACAACAAGATTAATATGCCTCCGT
GTATAAAAAAAATATTGAACGATTTGAAAGAAAACAATGTACCGCGCGGCGGTATGTACAGGAAGAGGTT
TATACTAAACTGTTACATTGCAAACGTGGTTTCGTGTGCCAAGTGTGAAAACCGATGTTTAATCAAGGCT
CTGACGCATTTCTACAACCACGACTCCAAGTGTGTGGGTGAAGTCATGCATCTTTTAATCAAATCCCAAG
ATGTGTATAAACCACCAAACTGCCAAAAAATGAAAACTGTGGACAAGCTCTGTCCGTTTGCTGGCAACTG
CAAGGGTCTCAATCCTATTTGTAATTATTGAATAATAAAACAATTATAAATGCTAAATTTGTTTTTTATT
AACGATACAAACCAAACGCAACAAGAACATTTGTAGTATTATCTATAATTGAAAACGCGTAGTTATAATC
GCTGAGGTAATATTTAAAATCATTTTCAAATGATTCACAGTTAATTTGCGACAATATAATTTTATTTTCA
CATAAACTAGACGCCTTGTCGTCTTCTTCTTCGTATTCCTTCTCTTTTTCATTTTTCTCCTCATAAAAAT
TAACATAGTTATTATCGTATCCATATATGTATCTATCGTATAGAGTAAATTTTTTGTTGTCATAAATATA
TATGTCTTTTTTAATGGGGTGTATAGTACCGCTGCGCATAGTTTTTCTGTAATTTACAACAGTGCTATTT
TCTGGTAGTTCTTCGGAGTGTGTTGCTTTAATTATTAAATTTATATAATCAATGAATTTGGGATCGTCGG
TTTTGTACAATATGTTGCCGGCATAGTACGCAGCTTCTTCTAGTTCAATTACACCATTTTTTAGCAGCAC
CGGATTAACATAACTTTCCAAAATGTTGTACGAACCGTTAAACAAAAACAGTTCACCTCCCTTTTCTATA
CTATTGTCTGCGAGCAGTTGTTTGTTGTTAAAAATAACAGCCATTGTAATGAGACGCACAAACTAATATC
ACA
